>Addgene plasmid #68195 | pP19 (GB0038) | depositor full sequence | sequence record 119047 | Full Sequence
CTCGAATGGAACGAGCTATACAAGGAAACGACGCTAGGGAACAAGCTAACAGTGAACGTTGGGATGGAGG
ATCAGGAGGTACCACTTCTCCCTTCAAACTTCCTGACGAAAGTCCGAGTTGGACTGAGTGGCGGCTACAT
AACGATGAGACTAATTCGAATCAAGATAATCCCCTTGGTTTCAAGGAAAGCTGGGGTTTCGGGAAAGTTG
TATTTAAGAGATATCTCAGATACGACAGGACGGAAGCTTCACTGCACAGAGTCCTTGGATCTTGGACGGG
AGATTCGGTTAACTATGCAGCATCTCGATTTTTCGGTTTCGACCAGATCGGATGTACCTATAGTATTCGG
TTTCGAGGAGTTAGTATCACCGTTTCTGGAGGCTCTCGAACTCTTCAGCATCTCTGTGAGATGGCAATTC
GGTCTAAGCAAGAACTGCTACAGCTTGCCCCAATCGAAGTGGAAAGTAATGTATCAAGAGGATGCCCTGA
AGGTACTGAAACCTTCGAAAAAGAAAGCGAGTGAGCTTCGAGACCACTCATCGCCCATCACTAGTGAATT
CGCGGCCGCCTGCAGGTCGACCATATGGGAGAGCTCCCAACGCGTTGGATGCATAGCTTGAGTATTCTAT
AGTGTCACCTAAATAGCTTGGCGTAATCATGGTCATAGCTGTTTCCTGTGTGAAATTGTTATCCGCTCAC
AATTCCACACAACATACGAGCCGGAAGCATAAAGTGTAAAGCCTGGGGTGCCTAATGAGTGAGCTAACTC
ACATTAATTGCGTTGCGCTCACTGCCCGCTTTCCAGTCGGGAAACCTGTCGTGCCAGCTGCATTAATGAA
TCGGCCAACGCGCGGGGAGAGGCGGTTTGCGTATTGGGCGCTCTTCCGCTTCCTCGCTCACTGACTCGCT
GCGCTCGGTCGTTCGGCTGCGGCGAGCGGTATCAGCTCACTCAAAGGCGGTAATACGGTTATCCACAGAA
TCAGGGGATAACGCAGGAAAGAACATGTGAGCAAAAGGCCAGCAAAAGGCCAGGAACCGTAAAAAGGCCG
CGTTGCTGGCGTTTTTCCATAGGCTCCGCCCCCCTGACGAGCATCACAAAAATCGACGCTCAAGTCAGAG
GTGGCGAAACCCGACAGGACTATAAAGATACCAGGCGTTTCCCCCTGGAAGCTCCCTCGTGCGCTCTCCT
GTTCCGACCCTGCCGCTTACCGGATACCTGTCCGCCTTTCTCCCTTCGGGAAGCGTGGCGCTTTCTCATA
GCTCACGCTGTAGGTATCTCAGTTCGGTGTAGGTCGTTCGCTCCAAGCTGGGCTGTGTGCACGAACCCCC
CGTTCAGCCCGACCGCTGCGCCTTATCCGGTAACTATCGTCTTGAGTCCAACCCGGTAAGACACGACTTA
TCGCCACTGGCAGCAGCCACTGGTAACAGGATTAGCAGAGCGAGGTATGTAGGCGGTGCTACAGAGTTCT
TGAAGTGGTGGCCTAACTACGGCTACACTAGAAGAACAGTATTTGGTATCTGCGCTCTGCTGAAGCCAGT
TACCTTCGGAAAAAGAGTTGGTAGCTCTTGATCCGGCAAACAAACCACCGCTGGTAGCGGTGGTTTTTTT
GTTTGCAAGCAGCAGATTACGCGCAGAAAAAAAGGATCTCAAGAAGATCCTTTGATCTTTTCTACGGGGT
CTGACGCTCAGTGGAACGAAAACTCACGTTAAGGGATTTTGGTCATGAGATTATCAAAAAGGATCTTCAC
CTAGATCCTTTTAAATTAAAAATGAAGTTTTAAATCAATCTAAAGTATATATGAGTAAACTTGGTCTGAC
AGTTACCAATGCTTAATCAGTGAGGCACCTATCTCAGCGATCTGTCTATTTCGTTCATCCATAGTTGCCT
GACTCCCCGTCGTGTAGATAACTACGATACGGGAGGGCTTACCATCTGGCCCCAGTGCTGCAATGATACC
GCGAGGCCCACGCTCACCGGCTCCAGATTTATCAGCAATAAACCAGCCAGCCGGAAGGGCCGAGCGCAGA
AGTGGTCCTGCAACTTTATCCGCCTCCATCCAGTCTATTAATTGTTGCCGGGAAGCTAGAGTAAGTAGTT
CGCCAGTTAATAGTTTGCGCAACGTTGTTGCCATTGCTACAGGCATCGTGGTGTCACGCTCGTCGTTTGG
TATGGCTTCATTCAGCTCCGGTTCCCAACGATCAAGGCGAGTTACATGATCCCCCATGTTGTGCAAAAAA
GCGGTTAGCTCCTTCGGTCCTCCGATCGTTGTCAGAAGTAAGTTGGCCGCAGTGTTATCACTCATGGTTA
TGGCAGCACTGCATAATTCTCTTACTGTCATGCCATCCGTAAGATGCTTTTCTGTGACTGGTGAGTACTC
AACCAAGTCATTCTGAGAATAGTGTATGCGGCGACCGAGTTGCTCTTGCCCGGCGTCAATACGGGATAAT
ACCGCGCCACATAGCAGAACTTTAAAAGTGCTCATCATTGGAAAACGTTCTTCGGGGCGAAAACTCTCAA
GGATCTTACCGCTGTTGAGATCCAGTTCGATGTAACCCACTCGTGCACCCAACTGATCTTCAGCATCTTT
TACTTTCACCAGCGTTTCTGGGTGAGCAAAAACAGGAAGGCAAAATGCCGCAAAAAAGGGAATAAGGGCG
ACACGGAAATGTTGAATACTCATACTCTTCCTTTTTCAATATTATTGAAGCATTTATCAGGGTTATTGTC
TCATGAGCGGATACATATTTGAATGTATTTAGAAAAATAAACAAATAGGGGTTCCGCGCACATTTCCCCG
AAAAGTGCCACCTGATGCGGTGTGAAATACCGCACAGATGCGTAAGGAGAAAATACCGCATCAGGAAATT
GTAAGCGTTAATATTTTGTTAAAATTCGCGTTAAATTTTTGTTAAATCAGCTCATTTTTTAACCAATAGG
CCGAAATCGGCAAAATCCCTTATAAATCAAAAGAATAGACCGAGATAGGGT
[37 nt withheld, positions 2992-3028]
AAAGAACGTGGACTCCAACGTCAAAGGGCGAAAAACCGTCTATCAGGGCGCTGGCCCACTACGTGAACCA
TCACCCT
[91 nt withheld, positions 3106-3196]
G
[124 nt withheld, positions 3198-3321]
CCATTCGCCATTCAGGCTGCGCAACTGTTGGGAAGGGCGATCGGTGCGGGCCTCTTCGCTATTACGCCAG
CTGGCGAAAGGGGGATGTGCTGCAAGGCGATTAAGTTGGGTAACGCCAGGGTTTTCCCAGTCACGACGTT
GTAAAACGACGGCCAGTGAATTGTAATACGACTCACTATAGGGCGAATTGGGCCCGACGTCGCATGCTCC
CGGCCGCCATGGCGGCCGCGGGAATTCGATGGGCGATGAGTGGT
Features (pLannotate 1.2.2; 14 found; start..end, strand, type, name):
      6..521     +  CDS            P19_TBSVC: Experimental evidence at protein level: Swiss-Prot protein existence level 1. Acts as a suppressor of RNA-mediated gene silencing, also known as post-transcriptional gene silencing (PTGS), a mechanism of plant viral defense that limits the accumulation of viral RNAs. Binds to short interfering RNAs (siRNAs) with high affinity. Acts as a molecular caliper to specifically select siRNAs based on the length of the duplex region of the RNA (By similarity). From Tomato bushy stunt virus (strain Cherry) (TBSV).
    552..614     -  CDS            VESPI_VESMG (fragment): Experimental evidence at protein level: Swiss-Prot protein existence level 1. Shows contractile activity on isolated ileum smooth muscle. From Vespa magnifica (Hornet).
    626..644     -  promoter       SP6 promoter: promoter for bacteriophage SP6 RNA polymerase
    686..702     -  protein_bind   lac operator: The lac repressor binds to the lac operator to inhibit transcription in E. coli. This inhibition can be relieved by adding lactose or isopropyl-β-D-thiogalactopyranoside (IPTG). lac repressor encoded by lacI
    710..740     -  promoter       lac promoter: promoter for the E. coli lac operon
    755..776     -  protein_bind   CAP binding site: CAP binding activates transcription in the presence of cAMP. E. coli catabolite activator protein
    789..881     -  CDS            lacI (fragment): lac repressor; lacI; The lac repressor binds to the lac operator to inhibit transcription in E. coli. This inhibition can be relieved by adding lactose or isopropyl-β-D-thiogalactopyranoside (IPTG).
   1064..1652    -  rep_origin     ori: high-copy-number ColE1/pMB1/pBR322/pUC origin of replication
   1823..2683    -  CDS            AmpR: β-lactamase; bla; confers resistance to ampicillin, carbenicillin, and related antibiotics
   2684..2788    -  promoter       AmpR promoter: bla
   2815..2865    +  misc_feature   bom (fragment): basis of mobility region from pBR322
   2866..3321    -  rep_origin     f1 ori (sequence partly withheld): f1 bacteriophage origin of replication; arrow indicates direction of (+) strand synthesis
   3325..3482    -  CDS            lacZα (fragment): LacZα fragment of β-galactosidase; lacZ fragment
   3485..3503    +  promoter       T7 promoter: promoter for bacteriophage T7 RNA polymerase
