>Addgene plasmid #68195 | pP19 (GB0038) | depositor full sequence | sequence record 128272 | pP19 (GB0038) sequence 3577 bps
CTCGAATGGAACGAGCTATACAAGGAAACGACGCTAGGGAACAAGCTAACAGTGAACGTTGGGATGGAGG
ATCAGGAGGTACCACTTCTCCCTTCAAACTTCCTGACGAAAGTCCGAGTTGGACTGAGTGGCGGCTACAT
AACGATGAGACTAATTCGAATCAAGATAATCCCCTTGGTTTCAAGGAAAGCTGGGGTTTCGGGAAAGTTG
TATTTAAGAGATATCTCAGATACGACAGGACGGAAGCTTCACTGCACAGAGTCCTTGGATCTTGGACGGG
AGATTCGGTTAACTATGCAGCATCTCGATTTTTCGGTTTCGACCAGATCGGATGTACCTATAGTATTCGG
TTTCGAGGAGTTAGTATCACCGTTTCTGGAGGCTCTCGAACTCTTCAGCATCTCTGTGAGATGGCAATTC
GGTCTAAGCAAGAACTGCTACAGCTTGCCCCAATCGAAGTGGAAAGTAATGTATCAAGAGGATGCCCTGA
AGGTACTGAAACCTTCGAAAAAGAAAGCGAGTGAGCTTCGAGACCACTCATCGCCCAATCACTAGTGAAT
TCGCGGCCGCCTGCAGGTCGACCATATGGGAGAGCTCCCAACGCGTTGGATGCATAGCTTGAGTATTCTA
TAGTGTCACCTAAATAGCTTGGCGTAATCATGGTCATAGCTGTTTCCTGTGTGAAATTGTTATCCGCTCA
CAATTCCACACAACATACGAGCCGGAAGCATAAAGTGTAAAGCCTGGGGTGCCTAATGAGTGAGCTAACT
CACATTAATTGCGTTGCGCTCACTGCCCGCTTTCCAGTCGGGAAACCTGTCGTGCCAGCTGCATTAATGA
ATCGGCCAACGCGCGGGGAGAGGCGGTTTGCGTATTGGGCGCTCTTCCGCTTCCTCGCTCACTGACTCGC
TGCGCTCGGTCGTTCGGCTGCGGCGAGCGGTATCAGCTCACTCAAAGGCGGTAATACGGTTATCCACAGA
ATCAGGGGATAACGCAGGAAAGAACATGTGAGCAAAAGGCCAGCAAAAGGCCAGGAACCGTAAAAAGGCC
GCGTTGCTGGCGTTTTTCCATAGGCTCCGCCCCCCTGACGAGCATCACAAAAATCGACGCTCAAGTCAGA
GGTGGCGAAACCCGACAGGACTATAAAGATACCAGGCGTTTCCCCCTGGAAGCTCCCTCGTGCGCTCTCC
TGTTCCGACCCTGCCGCTTACCGGATACCTGTCCGCCTTTCTCCCTTCGGGAAGCGTGGCGCTTTCTCAT
AGCTCACGCTGTAGGTATCTCAGTTCGGTGTAGGTCGTTCGCTCCAAGCTGGGCTGTGTGCACGAACCCC
CCGTTCAGCCCGACCGCTGCGCCTTATCCGGTAACTATCGTCTTGAGTCCAACCCGGTAAGACACGACTT
ATCGCCACTGGCAGCAGCCACTGGTAACAGGATTAGCAGAGCGAGGTATGTAGGCGGTGCTACAGAGTTC
TTGAAGTGGTGGCCTAACTACGGCTACACTAGAAGAACAGTATTTGGTATCTGCGCTCTGCTGAAGCCAG
TTACCTTCGGAAAAAGAGTTGGTAGCTCTTGATCCGGCAAACAAACCACCGCTGGTAGCGGTGGTTTTTT
TGTTTGCAAGCAGCAGATTACGCGCAGAAAAAAAGGATCTCAAGAAGATCCTTTGATCTTTTCTACGGGG
TCTGACGCTCAGTGGAACGAAAACTCACGTTAAGGGATTTTGGTCATGAGATTATCAAAAAGGATCTTCA
CCTAGATCCTTTTAAATTAAAAATGAAGTTTTAAATCAATCTAAAGTATATATGAGTAAACTTGGTCTGA
CAGTTACCAATGCTTAATCAGTGAGGCACCTATCTCAGCGATCTGTCTATTTCGTTCATCCATAGTTGCC
TGACTCCCCGTCGTGTAGATAACTACGATACGGGAGGGCTTACCATCTGGCCCCAGTGCTGCAATGATAC
CGCGAGGCCCACGCTCACCGGCTCCAGATTTATCAGCAATAAACCAGCCAGCCGGAAGGGCCGAGCGCAG
AAGTGGTCCTGCAACTTTATCCGCCTCCATCCAGTCTATTAATTGTTGCCGGGAAGCTAGAGTAAGTAGT
TCGCCAGTTAATAGTTTGCGCAACGTTGTTGCCATTGCTACAGGCATCGTGGTGTCACGCTCGTCGTTTG
GTATGGCTTCATTCAGCTCCGGTTCCCAACGATCAAGGCGAGTTACATGATCCCCCATGTTGTGCAAAAA
AGCGGTTAGCTCCTTCGGTCCTCCGATCGTTGTCAGAAGTAAGTTGGCCGCAGTGTTATCACTCATGGTT
ATGGCAGCACTGCATAATTCTCTTACTGTCATGCCATCCGTAAGATGCTTTTCTGTGACTGGTGAGTACT
CAACCAAGTCATTCTGAGAATAGTGTATGCGGCGACCGAGTTGCTCTTGCCCGGCGTCAATACGGGATAA
TACCGCGCCACATAGCAGAACTTTAAAAGTGCTCATCATTGGAAAACGTTCTTCGGGGCGAAAACTCTCA
AGGATCTTACCGCTGTTGAGATCCAGTTCGATGTAACCCACTCGTGCACCCAACTGATCTTCAGCATCTT
TTACTTTCACCAGCGTTTCTGGGTGAGCAAAAACAGGAAGGCAAAATGCCGCAAAAAAGGGAATAAGGGC
GACACGGAAATGTTGAATACTCATACTCTTCCTTTTTCAATATTATTGAAGCATTTATCAGGGTTATTGT
CTCATGAGCGGATACATATTTGAATGTATTTAGAAAAATAAACAAATAGGGGTTCCGCGCACATTTCCCC
GAAAAGTGCCACCTGATGCGGTGTGAAATACCGCACAGATGCGTAAGGAGAAAATACCGCATCAGGAAAT
TGTAAGCGTTAATATTTTGTTAAAATTCGCGTTAAATTTTTGTTAAATCAGCTCATTTTTTAACCAATAG
GCCGAAATCGGCAAAATCCCTTATAAATCAAAAGAATAGACCGAGATAGGGT
[37 nt withheld, positions 2993-3029]
AAAGAACGTGGACTCCAACGTCAAAGGGCGAAAAACCGTCTATCAGGGCGCTGGCCCACTACGTGAACCA
TCACCCT
[91 nt withheld, positions 3107-3197]
G
[124 nt withheld, positions 3199-3322]
CCATTCGCCATTCAGGCTGCGCAACTGTTGGGAAGGGCGATCGGTGCGGGCCTCTTCGCTATTACGCCAG
CTGGCGAAAGGGGGATGTGCTGCAAGGCGATTAAGTTGGGTAACGCCAGGGTTTTCCCAGTCACGACGTT
GTAAAACGACGGCCAGTGAATTGTAATACGACTCACTATAGGGCGAATTGGGCCCGACGTCGCATGCTCC
CGGCCGCCATGGCGGCCGCGGGAATTCGATTGGGCGATGAGTGGT
Features (pLannotate 1.2.2; 14 found; start..end, strand, type, name):
      6..521     +  CDS            P19_TBSVC: Experimental evidence at protein level: Swiss-Prot protein existence level 1. Acts as a suppressor of RNA-mediated gene silencing, also known as post-transcriptional gene silencing (PTGS), a mechanism of plant viral defense that limits the accumulation of viral RNAs. Binds to short interfering RNAs (siRNAs) with high affinity. Acts as a molecular caliper to specifically select siRNAs based on the length of the duplex region of the RNA (By similarity). From Tomato bushy stunt virus (strain Cherry) (TBSV).
    553..615     -  CDS            VESPI_VESMG (fragment): Experimental evidence at protein level: Swiss-Prot protein existence level 1. Shows contractile activity on isolated ileum smooth muscle. From Vespa magnifica (Hornet).
    627..645     -  promoter       SP6 promoter: promoter for bacteriophage SP6 RNA polymerase
    687..703     -  protein_bind   lac operator: The lac repressor binds to the lac operator to inhibit transcription in E. coli. This inhibition can be relieved by adding lactose or isopropyl-β-D-thiogalactopyranoside (IPTG). lac repressor encoded by lacI
    711..741     -  promoter       lac promoter: promoter for the E. coli lac operon
    756..777     -  protein_bind   CAP binding site: CAP binding activates transcription in the presence of cAMP. E. coli catabolite activator protein
    790..882     -  CDS            lacI (fragment): lac repressor; lacI; The lac repressor binds to the lac operator to inhibit transcription in E. coli. This inhibition can be relieved by adding lactose or isopropyl-β-D-thiogalactopyranoside (IPTG).
   1065..1653    -  rep_origin     ori: high-copy-number ColE1/pMB1/pBR322/pUC origin of replication
   1824..2684    -  CDS            AmpR: β-lactamase; bla; confers resistance to ampicillin, carbenicillin, and related antibiotics
   2685..2789    -  promoter       AmpR promoter: bla
   2816..2866    +  misc_feature   bom (fragment): basis of mobility region from pBR322
   2867..3322    -  rep_origin     f1 ori (sequence partly withheld): f1 bacteriophage origin of replication; arrow indicates direction of (+) strand synthesis
   3326..3483    -  CDS            lacZα (fragment): LacZα fragment of β-galactosidase; lacZ fragment
   3486..3504    +  promoter       T7 promoter: promoter for bacteriophage T7 RNA polymerase
