[The description below was written by a language model from this plasmid's Addgene catalogue record and pLannotate feature annotations shown in this document.]
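Description:
pP19 (GB0038) is a level 0 GoldenBraid 2.0 part plasmid that stores the coding sequence of the P19 silencing suppressor from Tomato bushy stunt virus in the pUPD entry vector, a self-made derivative of pGEM-T Easy. It is a small E. coli cloning plasmid of about 3.6 kb, maintained at high copy from a ColE1/pUC-type origin and selected with ampicillin through the bla gene and its native promoter. The backbone also retains an f1 phage origin, lac promoter/operator elements, a remnant of lacZα interrupted by the insert, and flanking T7 and SP6 promoters, which serve as sequencing primer sites. A short hit to a hornet peptide next to the insert is almost certainly a spurious annotation of polylinker sequence.

The 516 bp insert is a bare coding region with no plant promoter or terminator, so the plasmid is a parts donor rather than an expression vector. Internal BsaI and BsmBI sites were removed to "domesticate" the sequence for Type IIS assembly. It was cloned through BsmBI sites that were destroyed in the process, and it can be released with BsaI for directional assembly with promoter and terminator parts into a higher-level GoldenBraid transcriptional unit. P19 binds short interfering RNA duplexes with high affinity and thereby blocks post-transcriptional gene silencing. Units built from this part are commonly co-delivered in plant expression work to boost transgene expression, although the record states only its role as a CDS part. Two depositor sequence records are listed, differing by 2 nt in length but carrying identical annotated features.
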