Addgene plasmid #68195: pP19 (GB0038)
Purpose: Provides the CDS of the Tomato bushy stunt virus (TBSV) silencing suppressor P19 as a level 0 GoldenBraid part
Depositing lab: Diego Orzaez. Depositing organization: Agencia Estatal Consejo Superior de Investigaciones Científicas, M.P. Publication: GoldenBraid 2.0: a comprehensive DNA assembly framework for plant synthetic biology. Sarrion-Perdigones A, Vazquez-Vilar M, Palaci J, Castelijns B, Forment J, Ziarsolo P, Blanca J, Granell A, Orzaez D. Plant Physiol. 2013 Jul;162(3):1618-31. 10.1104/pp.113.217661 PubMed 23669743.
Backbone
  Vector backbone: pUPD
  Backbone manufacturer: self-made; derived from pGEMT-Easy manufactured by Promega
  Vector type: Synthetic Biology
Growth in bacteria
  Bacterial resistance: Ampicillin, 100 μg/mL
  Growth temperature: 37°C
  Growth strain: DH5alpha
  Copy number: High Copy
Gene/Insert
  Gene/Insert name: P19 coding region
  Insert size (bp): 516
  Mutation: BsaI and BsmBI sites removed
  Cloning method: Restriction Enzyme; 5′ cloning site BsmBI (destroyed during cloning); 3′ cloning site BsmBI (destroyed during cloning)
  Sequencing primers: 5′ T7; 3′ SP6
Terms and licenses: Academic/Nonprofit Terms; Industry Terms: Not Available to Industry
Depositor comments: insert can be released with BsaI
How to cite: pP19 (GB0038) was a gift from Diego Orzaez (Addgene plasmid # 68195 ; http://n2t.net/addgene:68195 ; RRID:Addgene_68195)
