>Addgene plasmid #68195 | pP19 (GB0038) | addgene partial sequence | sequence record 128270 | SP6 5'-ATTTAGGTGACACTATAG-3'
ATCACGCGTTGGGAGCTCTCCCATATGGTCGACCTGCAGGCGGCCGCGAATTCACTAGTGATTGGGCGAT
GAGTGGTCTCGAAGCTCACTCGCTTTCTTTTTCGAAGGTTTCAGTACCTTCAGGGCATCCTCTTGATACA
TTACTTTCCACTTCGATTGGGGCAAGCTGTAGCAGTTCTTGCTTAGACCGAATTGCCATCTCACAGAGAT
GCTGAAGAGTTCGAGAGCCTCCAGAAACGGTGATACTAACTCCTCGAAACCGAATACTATAGGTACATCC
GATCTGGTCGAAACCGAAAAATCGAGATGCTGCATAGTTAACCGAATCTCCCGTCCAAGATCCAAGGACT
CTGTGCAGTGAAGCTTCCGTCCTGTCGTATCTGAGATATCTCTTAAATACAACTTTCCCGAAACCCCAGC
TTTCCTTGAAACCAAGGGGATTATCTTGATTCGAATTAGTCTCATCGTTATGTAGCCGCCACTCAGTCCA
ACTCGGACTTTCGTCAGGAAGTTTGAAGGGAGAAGTGGTACCTCCTGATCCTCCATCCCAACGTTCACTG
TTAGCTTGTTCCCTAGCGTCGTTTCCTTGTATAGCTCGTTCCATTCGAGACCACTCATCGCCCAATCGAA
TTCCCGCGG
