>Addgene plasmid #68195 | pP19 (GB0038) | addgene partial sequence | sequence record 128271 | T7 5'-TAATACGACTCACTATAGGG-3'
CTCCGGCCGCCATGGCGGCCGCGGGAATTCGATTGGGCGATGAGTGGTCTCGAATGGAACGAGCTATACA
AGGAAACGACGCTAGGGAACAAGCTAACAGTGAACGTTGGGATGGAGGATCAGGAGGTACCACTTCTCCC
TTCAAACTTCCTGACGAAAGTCCGAGTTGGACTGAGTGGCGGCTACATAACGATGAGACTAATTCGAATC
AAGATAATCCCCTTGGTTTCAAGGAAAGCTGGGGTTTCGGGAAAGTTGTATTTAAGAGATATCTCAGATA
CGACAGGACGGAAGCTTCACTGCACAGAGTCCTTGGATCTTGGACGGGAGATTCGGTTAACTATGCAGCA
TCTCGATTTTTCGGTTTCGACCAGATCGGATGTACCTATAGTATTCGGTTTCGAGGAGTTAGTATCACCG
TTTCTGGAGGCTCTCGAACTCTTCAGCATCTCTGTGAGATGGCAATTCGGTCTAAGCAAGAACTGCTACA
GCTTGCCCCAATCGAAGTGGAAAGTAATGTATCAAGAGGATGCCCTGAAGGTACTGAAACCTTCGAAAAA
GAAAGCGAGTGAGCTTCGAGACCACTCATCGCCCAATCACTAGTGAATTCGCGGCCGCCTGCAGGTCGAC
CATATGGGAGAGCTCCCAACGCGTTGGATGCATAGCTTGAGTATTCTATAGTGTCACCTAAATAGCTTGG
CGTAATCATGGTCATAGCTGTTTCCTGTGTGAAATTGTTATCCGCTCACAATTCCACACAACATACGAGC
CGGAAGCATAAAGTGTAAAGCCTGGGGTGCCTAATGAGTGAGCTAACTCACATTAATTGCGTTGCGCTCA
CTGCCCGC
